Addgene plasmid #104718: pUG-350
Purpose: Cloning Module
Depositing lab: Marco Trujillo. Depositing organization: Leibniz Institute of Plant Biochemistry (IPB). Publication: UbiGate: a synthetic biology toolbox to analyse ubiquitination. Kowarschik K, Hoehenwarter W, Marillonnet S, Trujillo M. New Phytol. 2018 Mar;217(4):1749-1763. doi: 10.1111/nph.14900. Epub 2017 Nov 30. PubMed 29194629.
Backbone
  Vector backbone: pICH41308
  Backbone manufacturer: self-made
  Backbone size w/o insert (bp): 2251
  Vector type: Synthetic Biology
Growth in bacteria
  Bacterial resistance: Spectinomycin, 50 μg/mL
  Growth temperature: 37°C
  Growth strain: DH5alpha
  Copy number: High Copy
Gene/Insert
  Gene/Insert name: Fen (alt name: serine/threonine protein kinase Fen)
  Insert size (bp): 962
  Mutation: BpiI/BsaI sites removed by point-mutation
  Cloning method: Restriction Enzyme; 5′ cloning site BpiI (destroyed during cloning); 3′ cloning site BpiI (destroyed during cloning)
  Sequencing primers: 5′ moclof, agcgaggaagcggaagagcg; 3′ moclor, gccacctgacgtctaagaaacc
Terms and licenses: Academic/Nonprofit Terms; Industry Terms: Not Available to Industry
Depositor comments: release insert with BsaI and clone to Level 1 cloning vector
How to cite: pUG-350 was a gift from Marco Trujillo (Addgene plasmid # 104718 ; http://n2t.net/addgene:104718 ; RRID:Addgene_104718)
