[The description below was written by a language model from this plasmid's Addgene catalogue record and pLannotate feature annotations shown in this document.]
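Description:
pUG-350 is a Golden Gate/MoClo-style cloning module from the UbiGate toolbox, a synthetic biology parts collection built for analysing ubiquitination. It is based on the small self-made backbone pICH41308 (about 2.25 kb) and is maintained in E. coli as a high-copy plasmid through a ColE1/pUC-type origin. Selection is with spectinomycin, conferred by an aadA streptomycin/spectinomycin adenylyltransferase gene that lies downstream of a bla-type (AmpR) promoter. The short integrase, gentamicin acetyltransferase, lacI and RSF origin fragments called by the automated annotation appear to be remnants flanking the resistance cassette and cloning site rather than functional elements.

The payload is a roughly 960 bp coding sequence for Fen, a serine/threonine protein kinase; the record does not state the source organism. Both the sequencing-derived and depositor sequences, which are about 3.2 kb and agree in their feature content, show a kinase-like open reading frame of about 950 bp that the annotation tool labels as a fragment of the Arabidopsis receptor-like kinase HERK1. This is most likely a homology hit to the kinase domain of the Fen insert, not a different gene. Internal BpiI and BsaI recognition sites were removed by point mutation so that the part is compatible with type IIS assembly. The insert was introduced through BpiI sites that were destroyed during cloning, and it is designed to be released with BsaI and ligated into a Level 1 vector. No promoter, terminator or tag for expression of the insert is annotated, consistent with a promoterless coding-sequence part to be combined with other modules in downstream assemblies.
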