Features (pLannotate 1.2.2; 7 found; start..end, strand, type, name):
    110..214     +  promoter       AmpR promoter: bla
    205..285     -  CDS            int (fragment): INT2_ECOLX - Protein inferred from homology: Swiss-Prot protein existence level 3. Putative integrase believed to be involved in the insertion of antibiotic resistance genes into plasmids and transposons. From Escherichia coli.
    371..427     +  CDS            GmR (fragment): gentamycin acetyltransferase; aacC1; confers resistance to gentamycin
    434..1222    +  CDS            aadA: S3AD_ECOLX - Experimental evidence at protein level: Swiss-Prot protein existence level 1. Mediates bacterial resistance to the antibiotics streptomycin and spectinomycin. From Escherichia coli.
   1396..1984    +  rep_origin     ori: high-copy-number ColE1/pMB1/pBR322/pUC origin of replication
   2167..2216    +  CDS            lacI (fragment): lac repressor; lacI; The lac repressor binds to the lac operator to inhibit transcription in E. coli. This inhibition can be relieved by adding lactose or isopropyl-β-D-thiogalactopyranoside (IPTG).
   2233..3186    +  CDS            HERK1 (fragment): HERK_ARATH - Experimental evidence at protein level: Swiss-Prot protein existence level 1. Receptor-like protein kinase required for cell elongation during vegetative growth, mostly in a brassinosteroid-(BR-) independent manner. From Arabidopsis thaliana (Mouse-ear cress).
>Addgene plasmid #104718 | pUG-350 | depositor full sequence | sequence record 198547 | Full Sequence
GTGGCTCTTCAGTGGACGAAAGGGCCTCGTGATACGCCTATTTTTATAGGTTAATGTCATGATAATAATG
GTTTCTTAGACGTCAGGTGGCACTTTTCGGGGAAATGTGCGCGGAACCCCTATTTGTTTATTTTTCTAAA
TACATTCAAATATGTATCCGCTCATGAGACAATAACCCTGATAAATGCTTCAATAATATTGAAAAAGGAA
GAGTATGCGCTCACGCAACTGGTCCAGAACCTTGACCGAACGCAGCGGTGGTAACGGCGCAGTGGCGGTT
TTCATGGCTTGTTATGACTGTTTTTTTGGGGTACAGTCTATGCCTCGGGCATCCAAGCAGCAAGCGCGTT
ACGCCGTGGGTCGATGTTTGATGTTATGGAGCAGCAACGATGTTACGCAGCAGGGCAGTCGCCCTAAAAC
AAAGTTAAACATCATGAGGGAAGCGGTGATCGCCGAAGTATCGACTCAACTATCAGAGGTAGTTGGCGTC
ATCGAGCGCCATCTCGAACCGACGTTGCTGGCCGTACATTTGTACGGCTCCGCAGTGGATGGCGGCCTGA
AGCCACACAGCGATATTGATTTGCTGGTTACGGTGACCGTAAGGCTTGATGAAACAACGCGGCGAGCTTT
GATCAACGACCTTTTGGAAACTTCGGCTTCCCCTGGAGAGAGCGAGATTCTCCGCGCTGTAGAAGTCACC
ATTGTTGTGCACGACGACATCATTCCGTGGCGTTATCCAGCTAAGCGCGAACTGCAATTTGGAGAATGGC
AGCGCAATGACATTCTTGCAGGTATCTTCGAGCCAGCCACGATCGACATTGATCTGGCTATCTTGCTGAC
AAAAGCAAGAGAACATAGCGTTGCCTTGGTAGGTCCAGCGGCGGAGGAACTCTTTGATCCGGTTCCTGAA
CAGGATCTATTTGAGGCGCTAAATGAAACCTTAACGCTATGGAACTCGCCGCCCGACTGGGCTGGCGATG
AGCGAAATGTAGTGCTTACGTTGTCCCGCATTTGGTACAGCGCAGTAACCGGCAAAATCGCGCCGAAGGA
TGTCGCTGCCGACTGGGCAATGGAGCGCCTGCCGGCCCAGTATCAGCCCGTCATACTTGAAGCTAGACAG
GCTTATCTTGGACAAGAAGAAGATCGCTTGGCCTCGCGCGCAGATCAGTTGGAAGAATTTGTCCATTACG
TAAAAGGCGAGATCACCAAGGTAGTCGGCAAATAACTGTCAGACCAAGTTTACTCATATATACTTTAGAT
TGATTTAAAACTTCATTTTTAATTTAAAAGGATCTAGGTGAAGATCCTTTTTGATAATCTCATGACCAAA
ATCCCTTAACGTGAGTTTTCGTTCCACTGAGCGTCAGACCCCGTAGAAAAGATCAAAGGATCTTCTTGAG
ATCCTTTTTTTCTGCGCGTAATCTGCTGCTTGCAAACAAAAAAACCACCGCTACCAGCGGTGGTTTGTTT
GCCGGATCAAGAGCTACCAACTCTTTTTCCGAAGGTAACTGGCTTCAGCAGAGCGCAGATACCAAATACT
GTCCTTCTAGTGTAGCCGTAGTTAGGCCACCACTTCAAGAACTCTGTAGCACCGCCTACATACCTCGCTC
TGCTAATCCTGTTACCAGTGGCTGCTGCCAGTGGCGATAAGTCGTGTCTTACCGGGTTGGACTCAAGACG
ATAGTTACCGGATAAGGCGCAGCGGTCGGGCTGAACGGGGGGTTCGTGCACACAGCCCAGCTTGGAGCGA
ACGACCTACACCGAACTGAGATACCTACAGCGTGAGCTATGAGAAAGCGCCACGCTTCCCGAAGGGAGAA
AGGCGGACAGGTATCCGGTAAGCGGCAGGGTCGGAACAGGAGAGCGCACGAGGGAGCTTCCAGGGGGAAA
CGCCTGGTATCTTTATAGTCCTGTCGGGTTTCGCCACCTCTGACTTGAGCGTCGATTTTTGTGATGCTCG
TCAGGGGGGCGGAGCCTATGGAAAAACGCCAGCAACGCGGCCTTTTTACGGTTCCTGGCCTTTTGCTGGC
CTTTTGCTCACATGTTCTTTCCTGCGTTATCCCCTGATTCTGTGGATAACCGTATTACCGCCTTTGAGTG
AGCTGATACCGCTCGCCGCAGCCGAACGACCGAGCGCAGCGAGTCAGTGAGCGAGGAAGCGGAAGAGCGC
CCAATACGCAAACCGCCTCTCCCCGCGCGTTGGCCGATTCATTAATCACTCTGTGGTCTCAAATGGGAAG
CAAGTATTCCAAGGCAACAAATTCGATAAATGATGCTTCTAACTTGAGTTATGGCGTTCCTTTTGAAAAT
TATCGAGTTCCTTTTGTAGATTTGGAGGAAGCAACTAACAACTTTGATGACAATTTTTTCATCGGAGAGG
GTGGATTTGGGAAGGTTTACAGGGGTGTTTTGCGTGATGGAACAAAGGTCGCCCTGAAAAAGCATAAACC
TGAGTCCTCACAAGGTATTGAAGAGTTCGAAACAGAAATTGAGATTCTCTCATTTTGCAGCCATCCGCAT
CTGGTTTCATTGATAGGATTCTGTGATGAAAGAAATGAGATGATTCTAATTTATGACTACATGGAGAATG
GGAACCTCAAGAGCCATTTGTATGGATCAGATCTACCCTCCATGAGCTGGGAGCAGAGGCTGGAGATATG
TATCGGGGCAGCCAGAGGCCTTCACTACCTTCATAAGAATGCAGTTATACATCGTGATGTCAAGTGTACA
AACATATTGCTTGATGAGAATTTTGTGCCAAAAATTACTGATTTTGGAATATCTAAGACAATGCCCGAGC
TTGATCAAACCCATCTTAGCACAGTAGTGAGAGGAAATATAGGCTACATTGCCCCTGAATATGCTTTGTG
GGGACAGCTGACAGAAAAATCTGATGTTTATTCTTTCGGTGTTGTTTTATTCGAAGTTCTTTGTGCTAGG
CCTGCCTTAGATCGTTCAGAGATAATGAGTTTAGATGATGAGACGCAGAAGATGGGACAGTTGGAACAAA
TTGTAGATCCCACTATTGCGGCCAAAATAAGACCAGAGTCCCTCAGGATGTTTGGAGAAACAGCGATCAA
ATGCTTAGCTCCGTCTAGTAAAAATAGGCCATCAATGGGTGATGTGCTGTGGAAACTGGAGTATGCACTT
TGTCTCCAAGAGCCTACCATTCAAGATGATCCTGAATGAGCTTTGAGACCACGAA
