Features (pLannotate 1.2.2; 8 found; start..end, strand, type, name):
      1..73      +  rep_origin     RSF ori (fragment): Plasmids containing the RSF 1030 origin of replication can be propagated in E. coli cells that contain additional plasmids with compatible origins.
     75..124     +  CDS            lacI (fragment): lac repressor; lacI; The lac repressor binds to the lac operator to inhibit transcription in E. coli. This inhibition can be relieved by adding lactose or isopropyl-β-D-thiogalactopyranoside (IPTG).
    141..1094    +  CDS            HERK1 (fragment): HERK_ARATH - Experimental evidence at protein level: Swiss-Prot protein existence level 1. Receptor-like protein kinase required for cell elongation during vegetative growth, mostly in a brassinosteroid-(BR-) independent manner. From Arabidopsis thaliana (Mouse-ear cress).
   1223..1327    +  promoter       AmpR promoter: bla
   1318..1398    -  CDS            int (fragment): INT2_ECOLX - Protein inferred from homology: Swiss-Prot protein existence level 3. Putative integrase believed to be involved in the insertion of antibiotic resistance genes into plasmids and transposons. From Escherichia coli.
   1486..1542    +  CDS            GmR (fragment): gentamycin acetyltransferase; aacC1; confers resistance to gentamycin
   1549..2337    +  CDS            aadA: S3AD_ECOLX - Experimental evidence at protein level: Swiss-Prot protein existence level 1. Mediates bacterial resistance to the antibiotics streptomycin and spectinomycin. From Escherichia coli.
   2511..3099    +  rep_origin     ori: high-copy-number ColE1/pMB1/pBR322/pUC origin of replication
>Addgene plasmid #104718 | pUG-350 | addgene full sequence | sequence record 207012 | Addgene NGS Result
TTTGAGTGAGCTGATACCGCTCGCCGCAGCCGAACGACCGAGCGCAGCGAGTCAGTGAGCGAGGAAGCGG
AAGAGCGCCCAATACGCAAACCGCCTCTCCCCGCGCGTTGGCCGATTCATTAATCACTCTGTGGTCTCAA
ATGGGAAGCAAGTATTCCAAGGCAACAAATTCGATAAATGATGCTTCTAACTTGAGTTATGGCGTTCCTT
TTGAAAATTATCGAGTTCCTTTTGTAGATTTGGAGGAAGCAACTAACAACTTTGATGACAATTTTTTCAT
TGGAGAGGGTGGATTTGGGAAGGTTTACAGGGGTGTTTTGCGTGATGGAACAAAGGTCGCCCTGAAAAAG
CATAAACCTGAGTCCTCACAAGGTATTGAAGAGTTCGAAACAGAAATTGAGATTCTCTCATTTTGCAGCC
ATCCGCATCTGGTTTCATTGATAGGATTCTGTGATGAAAGAAATGAGATGATTCTAATTTATGACTACAT
GGAGAATGGGAACCTCAAGAGCCATTTGTATGGATCAGATCTACCCTCCATGAGCTGGGAGCAGAGGCTG
GAGATATGTATCGGGGCAGCCAGAGGCCTTCACTACCTTCATAAGAATGCAGTTATACATCGTGATGTCA
AGTGTACAAACATATTGCTTGATGAGAATTTTGTGCCAAAAATTACTGATTTTGGAATATCTAAGACAAT
GCCCGAGCTTGACCAAACCCATCTTAGCACAGTAGTGAGAGGAAATATAGGCTACATTGCCCCTGAATAT
GCTTTGTGGGGACAGCTGACAGAAAAATCTGATGTTTATTCTTTCGGTGTTGTTTTATTCGAAGTTCTTT
GTGCTAGGCCTGCCTTAGATCGTTCAGAGATAATGAGTTTAGATGATGAGACGCAGAAGATGGGACAGTT
GGAACAAATTGTAGATCCCACTATTGCGGCCAAAATAAGACCAGAGTCCCTCAGGATGTTTGGAGAAACA
GCGATCAAATGCTTAGCTCCGTCTAGTAAAAATAGGCCATCAATGGGTGATGTGCTGTGGAAACTGGAGT
ATGCACTTTGTCTCCAAGAGCCTACCATTCAAGATGATCCTGAATGAGCTTTGAGACCACGAAGTGGCTC
TTCAGTGGACGAAAGGGCCTCGTGATACGCCTATTTTTATAGGTTAATGTCATGATAATAATGGTTTCTT
AGACGTCAGGTGGCACTTTTCGGGGAAATGTGCGCGGAACCCCTATTTGTTTATTTTTCTAAATACATTC
AAATATGTATCCGCTCATGAGACAATAACCCTGATAAATGCTTCAATAATATTGAAAAAGGAAGAGTATG
CGCTCACGCAACTGGTCCAGAACCTTGACCGAACGCAGCGGTGGTAACGGCGCAGTGGCGGTTTTCATGG
CTTGTTATGACTGTTTTTTTTTGGGGTACAGTCTATGCCTCGGGCATCCAAGCAGCAAGCGCGTTACGCC
GTGGGTCGATGTTTGATGTTATGGAGCAGCAACGATGTTACGCAGCAGGGCAGTCGCCCTAAAACAAAGT
TAAACATCATGAGGGAAGCGGTGATCGCCGAAGTATCGACTCAACTATCAGAGGTAGTTGGCGTCATCGA
GCGCCATCTCGAACCGACGTTGCTGGCCGTACATTTGTACGGCTCCGCAGTGGATGGCGGCCTGAAGCCA
CACAGCGATATTGATTTGCTGGTTACGGTGACCGTAAGGCTTGATGAAACAACGCGGCGAGCTTTGATCA
ACGACCTTTTGGAAACTTCGGCTTCCCCTGGAGAGAGCGAGATTCTCCGCGCTGTAGAAGTCACCATTGT
TGTGCACGACGACATCATTCCGTGGCGTTATCCAGCTAAGCGCGAACTGCAATTTGGAGAATGGCAGCGC
AATGACATTCTTGCAGGTATCTTCGAGCCAGCCACGATCGACATTGATCTGGCTATCTTGCTGACAAAAG
CAAGAGAACATAGCGTTGCCTTGGTAGGTCCAGCGGCGGAGGAACTCTTTGATCCGGTTCCTGAACAGGA
TCTATTTGAGGCGCTAAATGAAACCTTAACGCTATGGAACTCGCCGCCCGACTGGGCTGGCGATGAGCGA
AATGTAGTGCTTACGTTGTCCCGCATTTGGTACAGCGCAGTAACCGGCAAAATCGCGCCGAAGGATGTCG
CTGCCGACTGGGCAATGGAGCGCCTGCCGGCCCAGTATCAGCCCGTCATACTTGAAGCTAGACAGGCTTA
TCTTGGACAAGAAGAAGATCGCTTGGCCTCGCGCGCAGATCAGTTGGAAGAATTTGTCCATTACGTAAAA
GGCGAGATCACCAAGGTAGTCGGCAAATAACTGTCAGACCAAGTTTACTCATATATACTTTAGATTGATT
TAAAACTTCATTTTTAATTTAAAAGGATCTAGGTGAAGATCCTTTTTGATAATCTCATGACCAAAATCCC
TTAACGTGAGTTTTCGTTCCACTGAGCGTCAGACCCCGTAGAAAAGATCAAAGGATCTTCTTGAGATCCT
TTTTTTCTGCGCGTAATCTGCTGCTTGCAAACAAAAAAACCACCGCTACCAGCGGTGGTTTGTTTGCCGG
ATCAAGAGCTACCAACTCTTTTTCCGAAGGTAACTGGCTTCAGCAGAGCGCAGATACCAAATACTGTTCT
TCTAGTGTAGCCGTAGTTAGGCCACCACTTCAAGAACTCTGTAGCACCGCCTACATACCTCGCTCTGCTA
ATCCTGTTACCAGTGGCTGCTGCCAGTGGCGATAAGTCGTGTCTTACCGGGTTGGACTCAAGACGATAGT
TACCGGATAAGGCGCAGCGGTCGGGCTGAACGGGGGGTTCGTGCACACAGCCCAGCTTGGAGCGAACGAC
CTACACCGAACTGAGATACCTACAGCGTGAGCTATGAGAAAGCGCCACGCTTCCCGAAGGGAGAAAGGCG
GACAGGTATCCGGTAAGCGGCAGGGTCGGAACAGGAGAGCGCACGAGGGAGCTTCCAGGGGGAAACGCCT
GGTATCTTTATAGTCCTGTCGGGTTTCGCCACCTCTGACTTGAGCGTCGATTTTTGTGATGCTCGTCAGG
GGGGCGGAGCCTATGGAAAAACGCCAGCAACGCGGCCTTTTTACGGTTCCTGGCCTTTTGCTGGCCTTTT
GCTCACATGTTCTTTCCTGCGTTATCCCCTGATTCTGTGGATAACCGTATTACCGCC
